>Addgene plasmid #148571 | pT7-EGFP-C1-HsGIGYF1_1-177-E86AN95F_AE | depositor full sequence | sequence record 291019 | Full Sequence
TAGTTATTAATAGTAATCAATTACGGGGTCATTAGTTCATAGCCCATATATGGAGTTCCGCGTTACATAA
CTTACGGTAAATGGCCCGCCTGGCTGACCGCCCAACGACCCCCGCCCATTGACGTCAATAATGACGTATG
TTCCCATAGTAACGCCAATAGGGACTTTCCATTGACGTCAATGGGTGGAGTATTTACGGTAAACTGCCCA
CTTGGCAGTACATCAAGTGTATCATATGCCAAGTACGCCCCCTATTGACGTCAATGACGGTAAATGGCCC
GCCTGGCATTATGCCCAGTACATGACCTTATGGGACTTTCCTACTTGGCAGTACATCTACGTATTAGTCA
TCGCTATTACCATGGTGATGCGGTTTTGGCAGTACATCAATGGGCGTGGATAGCGGTTTGACTCACGGGG
ATTTCCAAGTCTCCACCCCATTGACGTCAATGGGAGTTTGTTTTGGCACCAAAATCAACGGGACTTTCCA
AAATGTCGTAACAACTCCGCCCCATTGACGCAAATGGGCGGTAGGCGTGTACGGTGGGAGGTCTATATAA
GCAGAGCTCTCTGGCTAACTAGAGAACCCACTGCTTACTGGCTTATCGAAATTAATACGACTCACTATAG
GGAGACCCAAGCTCTAGCGCTACCGGTCGCCACCATGGTGAGCAAGGGCGAGGAGCTGTTCACCGGGGTG
GTGCCCATCCTGGTCGAGCTGGACGGCGACGTAAACGGCCACAAGTTCAGCGTGTCCGGCGAGGGCGAGG
GCGATGCCACCTACGGCAAGCTGACCCTGAAGTTCATCTGCACCACCGGCAAGCTGCCCGTGCCCTGGCC
CACCCTCGTGACCACCCTGACCTACGGCGTGCAGTGCTTCAGCCGCTACCCCGACCACATGAAGCAGCAC
GACTTCTTCAAGTCCGCCATGCCCGAAGGCTACGTCCAGGAGCGCACCATCTTCTTCAAGGACGACGGCA
ACTACAAGACCCGCGCCGAGGTGAAGTTCGAGGGCGACACCCTGGTGAACCGCATCGAGCTGAAGGGCAT
CGACTTCAAGGAGGACGGCAACATCCTGGGGCACAAGCTGGAGTACAACTACAACAGCCACAACGTCTAT
ATCATGGCCGACAAGCAGAAGAACGGCATCAAGGTGAACTTCAAGATCCGCCACAACATCGAGGACGGCA
GCGTGCAGCTCGCCGACCACTACCAGCAGAACACCCCCATCGGCGACGGCCCCGTGCTGCTGCCCGACAA
CCACTACCTGAGCACCCAGTCCGCCCTGAGCAAAGACCCCAACGAGAAGCGCGATCACATGGTCCTGCTG
GAGTTCGTGACCGCCGCCGGGATCACTCTCGGCATGGACGAGCTGTACAAGTCCGGACTCAGATCTCGAG
CTATGGCAGCAGAGACACTCAACTTTGGGCCTGAGTGGCTCAGGGCCCTGTCCGGGGGCGGCAGCGTGGC
CTCCCCACCCCCGTCCCCTGCCATGCCCAAATACAAGCTGGCTGACTACCGTTATGGGCGAGAGGAAATG
CTGGCTCTCTACGTCAAGGAGAACAAGGTCCCGGAAGAGCTGCAGGACAAGGAGTTCGCCGCGGTGCTGC
AGGACGAGCCACTGCAGCCCCTGGCTCTGGAGCCGCTGACTGAGGAGGCACAGAGAAACTTCTCCCTGTC
AGTGTTCAGCGTGGCTGTGCTGAGGCTGATGGGGAAAGGGGCTGGCCCCCCCCTGGCTGGCACCTCCCGA
GGCAGGGGCAGCACGCGGAGCCGAGGCCGCGGCCGTGGTGACAGCTGCTTTTACCAAAGAAGCATCGAAG
AAGGCGATGGGGCCTTTGGACGAAGCCCCCGGGAAATCCAGCGCAGCCAGAGCTGGGATGACAGAGGCGA
GAGGCGGTTTGAGAAGTCAGCAAGGCGGGATGGAGCACGATGTTAGGGATCCACCGGATCTAGATAACTG
ATCATAATCAGCCATACCACATTTGTAGAGGTTTTACTTGCTTTAAAAAACCTCCCACACCTCCCCCTGA
ACCTGAAACATAAAATGAATGCAATTGTTGTTGTTAACTTGTTTATTGCAGCTTATAATGGTTACAAATA
AAGCAATAGCATCACAAATTTCACAAATAAAGCATTTTTTTCACTGCATTCTAGTTGTGGTTTGTCCAAA
CTCATCAATGTATCTTAACGCGTAAATTGTAAGCGTTAATATTTTGTTAAAATTCGCGTTAAATTTTTGT
TAAATCAGCTCATTTTTTAACCAATAGGCCGAAATCGGCAAAATCCCTTATAAATCAAAAGAATAGACCG
AGATAGGGT
[37 nt withheld, positions 2320-2356]
AAAGAACGTGGACTCCAACGTCAAAGG
[49 nt withheld, positions 2384-2432]
T
[91 nt withheld, positions 2434-2524]
G
[124 nt withheld, positions 2526-2649]
CAGGTGGCACTTTTCGGGGAAATGTGCGCGGAACCCCTATTTGTTTATTTTTCTAAATACATTCAAATAT
GTATCCGCTCATGAGACAATAACCCTGATAAATGCTTCAATAATATTGAAAAAGGAAGAGTCCTGAGGCG
GAAAGAACCAGCTGTGGAATGTGTGTCAGTTAGGGTGTGGAAAGTCCCCAGGCTCCCCAGCAGGCAGAAG
TATGCAAAGCATGCATCTCAATTAGTCAGCAACCAGGTGTGGAAAGTCCCCAGGCTCCCCAGCAGGCAGA
AGTATGCAAAGCATGCATCTCAATTAGTCAGCAACCATAGTCCCGCCCCTAACTCCGCCCATCCCGCCCC
TAACTCCGCCCAGTTCCGCCCATTCTCCGCCCCATGGCTGACTAATTTTTTTTATTTATGCAGAGGCCGA
GGCCGCCTCGGCCTCTGAGCTATTCCAGAAGTAGTGAGGAGGCTTTTTTGGAGGCCTAGGCTTTTGCAAA
GATCGATCAAGAGACAGGATGAGGATCGTTTCGCATGATTGAACAAGATGGATTGCACGCAGGTTCTCCG
GCCGCTTGGGTGGAGAGGCTATTCGGCTATGACTGGGCACAACAGACAATCGGCTGCTCTGATGCCGCCG
TGTTCCGGCTGTCAGCGCAGGGGCGCCCGGTTCTTTTTGTCAAGACCGACCTGTCCGGTGCCCTGAATGA
ACTGCAAGACGAGGCAGCGCGGCTATCGTGGCTGGCCACGACGGGCGTTCCTTGCGCAGCTGTGCTCGAC
GTTGTCACTGAAGCGGGAAGGGACTGGCTGCTATTGGGCGAAGTGCCGGGGCAGGATCTCCTGTCATCTC
ACCTTGCTCCTGCCGAGAAAGTATCCATCATGGCTGATGCAATGCGGCGGCTGCATACGCTTGATCCGGC
TACCTGCCCATTCGACCACCAAGCGAAACATCGCATCGAGCGAGCACGTACTCGGATGGAAGCCGGTCTT
GTCGATCAGGATGATCTGGACGAAGAGCATCAGGGGCTCGCGCCAGCCGAACTGTTCGCCAGGCTCAAGG
CGAGCATGCCCGACGGCGAGGATCTCGTCGTGACCCATGGCGATGCCTGCTTGCCGAATATCATGGTGGA
AAATGGCCGCTTTTCTGGATTCATCGACTGTGGCCGGCTGGGTGTGGCGGACCGCTATCAGGACATAGCG
TTGGCTACCCGTGATATTGCTGAAGAGCTTGGCGGCGAATGGGCTGACCGCTTCCTCGTGCTTTACGGTA
TCGCCGCTCCCGATTCGCAGCGCATCGCCTTCTATCGCCTTCTTGACGAGTTCTTCTGAGCGGGACTCTG
GGGTTCGAAATGACCGACCAAGCGACGCCCAACCTGCCATCACGAGATTTCGATTCCACCGCCGCCTTCT
ATGAAAGGTTGGGCTTCGGAATCGTTTTCCGGGACGCCGGCTGGATGATCCTCCAGCGCGGGGATCTCAT
GCTGGAGTTCTTCGCCCACCCTAGGGGGAGGCTAACTGAAACACGGAAGGAGACAATACCGGAAGGAACC
CGCGCTATGACGGCAATAAAAAGACAGAATAAAACGCACGGTGTTGGGTCGTTTGTTCATAAACGCGGGG
TTCGGTCCCAGGGCTGGCACTCTGTCGATACCCCACCGAGACCCCATTGGGGCCAATACGCCCGCGTTTC
TTCCTTTTCCCCACCCCACCCCCCAAGTTCGGGTGAAGGCCCAGGGCTCGCAGCCAACGTCGGGGCGGCA
GGCCCTGCCATAGCCTCAGGTTACTCATATATACTTTAGATTGATTTAAAACTTCATTTTTAATTTAAAA
GGATCTAGGTGAAGATCCTTTTTGATAATCTCATGACCAAAATCCCTTAACGTGAGTTTTCGTTCCACTG
AGCGTCAGACCCCGTAGAAAAGATCAAAGGATCTTCTTGAGATCCTTTTTTTCTGCGCGTAATCTGCTGC
TTGCAAACAAAAAAACCACCGCTACCAGCGGTGGTTTGTTTGCCGGATCAAGAGCTACCAACTCTTTTTC
CGAAGGTAACTGGCTTCAGCAGAGCGCAGATACCAAATACTGTCCTTCTAGTGTAGCCGTAGTTAGGCCA
CCACTTCAAGAACTCTGTAGCACCGCCTACATACCTCGCTCTGCTAATCCTGTTACCAGTGGCTGCTGCC
AGTGGCGATAAGTCGTGTCTTACCGGGTTGGACTCAAGACGATAGTTACCGGATAAGGCGCAGCGGTCGG
GCTGAACGGGGGGTTCGTGCACACAGCCCAGCTTGGAGCGAACGACCTACACCGAACTGAGATACCTACA
GCGTGAGCTATGAGAAAGCGCCACGCTTCCCGAAGGGAGAAAGGCGGACAGGTATCCGGTAAGCGGCAGG
GTCGGAACAGGAGAGCGCACGAGGGAGCTTCCAGGGGGAAACGCCTGGTATCTTTATAGTCCTGTCGGGT
TTCGCCACCTCTGACTTGAGCGTCGATTTTTGTGATGCTCGTCAGGGGGGCGGAGCCTATGGAAAAACGC
CAGCAACGCGGCCTTTTTACGGTTCCTGGCCTTTTGCTGGCCTTTTGCTCACATGTTCTTTCCTGCGTTA
TCCCCTGATTCTGTGGATAACCGTATTACCGCCATGCAT
Features (pLannotate 1.2.2; 17 found; start..end, strand, type, name):
     61..364     +  enhancer       CMV enhancer: human cytomegalovirus immediate early enhancer
    365..568     +  promoter       CMV promoter: human cytomegalovirus (CMV) immediate early promoter
    564..597     +  LTR            5' LTR (truncated) (fragment): truncated 5' long terminal repeat (LTR) from HIV-1
    613..631     +  promoter       T7 promoter: promoter for bacteriophage T7 RNA polymerase
    665..1381    +  CDS            EGFP: EGFP is a basic (constitutively fluorescent) green fluorescent protein published in 1996, derived from Aequorea victoria. It is reported to be a rapidly-maturing weak dimer with moderate acid sensitivity.
   1382..1402    +  misc_feature   MCS (fragment): multiple cloning site
   1403..1933    +  CDS            GIGYF1 (fragment): GGYF1_HUMAN - Also known as CDS2, PERQ1. Experimental evidence at protein level: Swiss-Prot protein existence level 1. May act cooperatively with GRB10 to regulate tyrosine kinase receptor signaling. May increase IGF1 receptor phosphorylation under IGF1 stimulation as well as phosphorylation of IRS1 and SHC1 (By similarity). From Homo sapiens (Human).
   1959..2043    +  CDS            large T antigen (fragment): large T antigen from SV40 (simian virus 40)
   2066..2187    +  polyA_signal   SV40 poly(A) signal: SV40 polyadenylation signal
   2221..2649    -  rep_origin     f1 ori (sequence partly withheld): f1 bacteriophage origin of replication; arrow indicates direction of (+) strand synthesis
   2676..2780    +  promoter       AmpR promoter: bla
   2782..3139    +  promoter       SV40 promoter: SV40 enhancer and early promoter
   3174..3968    +  CDS            NeoR/KanR: aminoglycoside phosphotransferase from Tn5; aph(3')-II (or nptII); confers resistance to neomycin, kanamycin, and G418 (Geneticin®)
   3989..4141    +  CDS            ble (fragment): BLE_KLEPN - Experimental evidence at protein level: Swiss-Prot protein existence level 1. Binding protein with a strong affinity to the bleomycin family of antibiotics. Binds to CL990; an antimitotic-antibiotic compound. From Klebsiella pneumoniae.
   4200..4247    +  polyA_signal   HSV TK poly(A) signal: herpes simplex virus thymidine kinase polyadenylation signal (Cole and Stacy, 1985)
   4338..4354    -  polyA_signal   bGH poly(A) signal (fragment): bovine growth hormone polyadenylation signal
   4576..5164    +  rep_origin     ori: high-copy-number ColE1/pMB1/pBR322/pUC origin of replication
