[The description below was written by a language model from this plasmid's Addgene catalogue record and pLannotate feature annotations shown in this document.]
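Description:
pT7-EGFP-C1-HsGIGYF1_1-177-E86AN95F_AE is a 5,278-nt mammalian expression plasmid encoding an N-terminal EGFP fusion to a mutated N-terminal fragment of human GIGYF1 (also known as GYF1 or PERQ1). The catalogue lists the backbone as unknown, but the name and feature layout are consistent with an EGFP-C1-type vector into which a T7 promoter has been added. It replicates in bacteria from a high-copy ColE1/pUC-type origin and also carries an f1 phage origin. Selection relies on a single Tn5 NeoR/KanR gene preceded by both a bacterial bla-type promoter and the SV40 enhancer/early promoter and followed by the HSV TK polyadenylation signal. This arrangement gives kanamycin resistance in E. coli and can give G418 resistance in mammalian cells.

The expression cassette consists of the CMV immediate-early enhancer and promoter, then a T7 promoter, then the EGFP coding sequence joined through a short remnant of the multiple cloning site to the GIGYF1 fragment, and ends with the SV40 poly(A) signal. According to the insert name, the fragment covers residues 1–177 and carries the substitutions E86A and N95F. The depositor notes that the sequence derives from the human reference transcript and protein entries. The T7 promoter could in principle allow transcription by T7 RNA polymerase, although the record states only mammalian expression as the purpose. Several short annotated fragments (HIV-1 LTR, SV40 large T antigen, ble, bGH poly(A)) are probably partial similarity matches or backbone remnants rather than functional parts.

The associated publication concerns how GIGYF1/2 proteins use auxiliary sequences to bind 4EHP selectively and repress target mRNAs. The construct therefore probably served as a GFP-tagged mutant for such interaction studies, but the record does not state the specific effect of the two mutations. The deposited sequence may be theoretical rather than fully verified.
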