Addgene plasmid #148571: pT7-EGFP-C1-HsGIGYF1_1-177-E86AN95F_AE
Purpose: Mammalian Expression of HsGIGYF1_1-177-E86AN95F
Depositing lab: Elisa Izaurralde. Depositing organization: Max Planck Institute for Developmental Biology. Publication: GIGYF1/2 proteins use auxiliary sequences to selectively bind to 4EHP and repress target mRNA expression. Peter D, Weber R, Sandmeir F, Wohlbold L, Helms S, Bawankar P, Valkov E, Igreja C, Izaurralde E. Genes Dev. 2017 Jun 1;31(11):1147-1161. doi: 10.1101/gad.299420.117. Epub 2017 Jul 11. PubMed 28698298.
Backbone
  Vector backbone: Unknown
  Vector type: Mammalian Expression
Growth in bacteria
  Bacterial resistance: Kanamycin, 50 μg/mL
  Growth temperature: 37°C
  Growth strain: DH5alpha
  Copy number: High Copy
Gene/Insert
  Gene/Insert name: HsGIGYF1_1-177-E86AN95F
  Species: H. sapiens (human)
  Entrez Gene: GIGYF1 (a.k.a. GYF1, PERQ1)
  Cloning method: Unknown
Terms and licenses: Academic/Nonprofit Terms; Industry Terms: Not Available to Industry
Depositor comments: sequence extracted from NCBI: NM_022574.4 or Uniprot.: O75420 Plasmids from this collection were made available to the research community and donated after the lab closed. Please note that the sequence provided by the depositing laboratory may be theoretical/predicted or based on Sanger sequencing results. There may be discrepancies between sequencing results obtained by Addgene and the depositor sequence. If an Addgene verified sequence is not available, please contact before placing your order to request that our lab fully sequence the plasmid.
How to cite: pT7-EGFP-C1-HsGIGYF1_1-177-E86AN95F_AE was a gift from Elisa Izaurralde (Addgene plasmid # 148571 ; http://n2t.net/addgene:148571 ; RRID:Addgene_148571)
